Addgene plasmid #200324: pSAH48 - [ADLp | gfp | tbb-2 UTR]
Purpose: gfp BioPart for ADL neurons. (1) Mark neurons or (2) cell-specific expression of transgenes (N or C-terminal fusions, or untagged). Compatible with single-copy insertion (MosTI) or arrays.
Depositing lab: Christian Froekjaer-Jensen. Depositing organization: King Abdullah University of Science and Technology (KAUST).
Backbone
  Vector backbone: Twist Amp High
  Backbone manufacturer: Twist Biosciences
  Vector type: Worm Expression
Growth in bacteria
  Bacterial resistance: Ampicillin, 100 μg/mL
  Growth temperature: 37°C
  Growth strain: DH5alpha
  Copy number: High Copy
Gene/Insert
  Gene/Insert name: [ADLp | gfp | tbb-2 UTR]
  Species: C. elegans (nematode)
  Promoter: WBGene00011644, T09B9.3
  Cloning method: Restriction Enzyme; 5′ cloning site Unknown (unknown if destroyed)
Terms and licenses: Academic/Nonprofit Terms; Industry Terms: Not Available to Industry
Depositor comments: See www.wormbuilder.org/BioParts for more information.
How to cite: pSAH48 - [ADLp | gfp | tbb-2 UTR] was a gift from Christian Froekjaer-Jensen (Addgene plasmid # 200324 ; http://n2t.net/addgene:200324 ; RRID:Addgene_200324)
