[The description below was written by a language model from this plasmid's Addgene catalogue record and pLannotate feature annotations shown in this document.]
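Description:
pSAH48 is a C. elegans expression plasmid built on the synthetic Twist Amp High backbone. It is propagated in E. coli at high copy from a ColE1/pUC-type origin and selected with ampicillin through the β-lactamase gene and its native promoter. It is one of a set of modular "BioPart" plasmids designed for cell-specific transgene expression in the worm, in this case targeting the ADL neurons.

The payload is a three-part cassette: a promoter taken from the gene T09B9.3 (WBGene00011644), which provides the ADL-specific expression, followed by a gfp coding sequence and the 3′ UTR/terminator of the tubulin beta-2 gene tbb-2. The automated annotation detects the GFP as two separate Aequorea-derived fragments with a short gap between them. This pattern would fit a worm-adapted gfp interrupted by an intron, although the record does not say so. The promoter itself is not annotated and presumably lies in the unannotated region upstream of gfp.

The feature table also picks up a partial unc-119 coding fragment, a loxP site spanning the sequence origin, an attB1 site and a short lacZα remnant. The record does not explain their roles. The unc-119 fragment and loxP site may relate to the stated compatibility with MosTI single-copy insertion, but that is an inference.

According to the depositor, the plasmid can be used directly to mark ADL neurons with green fluorescence. It can also serve as a scaffold for ADL-restricted expression of other transgenes, as N- or C-terminal GFP fusions or untagged, delivered either as single-copy MosTI insertions or as arrays.
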