Features (pLannotate 1.2.2; 10 found; start..end, strand, type, name):
    451..747     +  CDS            cEGFP (fragment): cEGFP is a basic (constitutively fluorescent) green fluorescent protein published in 2008, derived from Aequorea victoria.
    789..1346    +  CDS            Q80R (fragment): Q80R is a fluorescent protein, derived from Aequorea victoria.
   1369..1538    +  terminator     tbb-2 terminator (fragment): tbb-2; transcription terminator for the C. elegans tubulin beta-2 gene
   2087..2675    -  rep_origin     ori: high-copy-number ColE1/pMB1/pBR322/pUC origin of replication
   2792..2816    -  protein_bind   attB1: mutant version of attB; recombination site for the Gateway® BP reaction BP Clonase™
   2916..3776    -  CDS            AmpR: β-lactamase; bla; confers resistance to ampicillin, carbenicillin, and related antibiotics
   3777..3881    -  promoter       AmpR promoter: bla
   3968..4011    -  CDS            lacZα (fragment): LacZα fragment of β-galactosidase; lacZ fragment
   4066..4518    +  CDS            unc-119 (fragment): UN119_CAEEL - Experimental evidence at protein level: Swiss-Prot protein existence level 1. Myristoyl-binding protein that acts as a cargo adapter: specifically binds the myristoyl moiety of a subset of N-terminally myristoylated proteins and is required for their localization. Plays a key role in ciliary membrane localization of proteins. Required for the establishment or function of the nervous system. From Caenorhabditis elegans.
   4635..5       +  protein_bind   loxP (across the origin): Cre-mediated recombination occurs in the 8-bp core sequence (GCATACAT). Cre recombinase
>Addgene plasmid #200324 | pSAH48 - [ADLp | gfp | tbb-2 UTR] | addgene full sequence | sequence record 396867 | Addgene NGS Result
GTTATGATATCAAAAATGATTACGCCAAGCTGTAAGTTTAAACATGATCTTACTAACTAACTATTCTCAT
TTAAATTTTCAGAGCTTAAAAATGGCTGAAATCACTCACAACGATGGATACGCTAATGCCGTTTTGTAAT
TTAAATATTAGGTTGAATTGTTTGACTTTAAACTAAAAAAGCTTTACTGCGACTTCCGATTGTTTTAATT
GAAATAAAAGAATTATTCATATCTGTGAGAGTGAAGAATAGAAAAGAACAGGTGGAAATCAAAATATCGA
GGATACAAAATCAGCTGCCAAAAAGCCCGAGAGGCCTTGTGATTTTGCCACAAAATACTTTATAACTTTA
GTCTCAGTTTGTTGTCGGTGCCTTTTTCCTAACTTCCATCAAGTGTTTTTATATCAACTAAAAGCCGAAA
TGAACTAAAAAGAGACCAAAAATGGGGCCCTCTAAGGGCGAAGAATTGTTCACGGGAGTAGTCCCAATCT
TAGTCGAGCTTGACGGAGGTGAGTTTTATTATCGATTTTCGGGATTTTCTACTTGTAATTACCTTTTGTT
TTTAATAAGTTGCTTTTTTCCAGATGTTAATGGCCACAAGTTTTCCGTGTCTGGAGAAGGAGAAGGCGAC
GCTACCTACGGTAAGCTGACCCTGAAGTTCATTTGCACTACTGGCAAGTTACCAGTACCATGGCCGACCC
TGGTGACAACATTTTGCTACGGGGTTCAATGCTTCTCCAGATACCCAGGTAGGTTTTCAGTTTCAATTTT
TGTTGCAACTACCTCAACTCTATGTTTTCAGATCATATGAAAAGACACGACTTTTTTAAATCCGCCATGC
CAGAGGGTTACGTTCAAGAACGTACCATTTTTTTTAAGGACGATGGTAACTACAAGACACGTGCGGAGGT
TAAATTTGAAGGCGATACTCTCGTGAACCGTATTGAGCTCAAGGTAAATTTTTCAAGCTTCTAAATTCCA
AAATAAACCATTTTAATTTCTTAATTCCAGGGAATCGATTTCAAGGAAGATGGAAACATTTTGGGCCACA
AGCTTGAATATAATTATAATAGTCATAATGTCTACATTATGGCCGACAAACAAAAAAACGGTATTAAGGT
TAACTTCAAGATTCGCCACAATATCGAAGATGGATCTGTCCAACTTGCTGACCACTACCAACAAAATACT
CCAATTGGAGATGGACCGGTTTTGCTTCCAGATAACCACTACCTTTCCACTCAGTCTGCCCTCTCTAAGG
ATCCGAATGAAAAACGTGACCATATGGTTCTTTTGGAGTTCGTTACCGCAGCAGGAATTACTCACGGAAT
GGATGAACTGTACAAGCCCGGGTGATGGTCTCTGAGCTATGCAAAATCCTTTCAAGCATTCCCTTCTTCT
CTATCACTCTTCTTTCTTTTTGTCAAAAAATTCTCTCGCTAATTTATTTGCTTTTTTAATGTTATTATTT
TATGACTTTTTATAGTCACTGAAAAGTTTGCATCTGAGTGAAGTGAATGCTATCAAAATGTGATTCTGAT
ATCCAGGAAACGGAGAATCTGTGCGGCAATGTCTTATCATTTGAAACGCGCCGTATCGATGCTGACATCA
TGCGGCTCCCGTGTTAGTCGAGAAGATGGGTACGGGCCTTTATTCATCCAACACTCTACGGCTTCTTCAA
GAGCTAGTAGGGCACCCTGTAGTTGGAAAGGGATTATTTCGTATGGCGAGCCCATACCGTCTTTCTTGCG
GAAGCTTAACACGATAGGAAGTTGGATAGTTTCGAACGATGGTTCCATACGGAACGCTGTCTCAAGGATG
AGTCTGACGGAGTGTAACTCGAAGGCTAGGTGGAGGCTCAGTGATGATAAGTCTGCGATGGTGGATGCAT
GTGTCATGGTCATAGCTGTTTCCTGTGTGAAATTGTTATCCGCTCAGAGGGCACAATCCTATTCCGCGCT
ATCCGACAATCTCCAAGACATTAGGTGGAGTTCAGTTCGGCGTATGGCATATGTCGCTGGAAAGAACATG
TGAGCAAAAGGCCAGCAAAAGGCCAGGAACCGTAAAAAGGCCGCGTTGCTGGCGTTTTTCCATAGGCTCC
GCCCCCCTGACGAGCATCACAAAAATCGACGCTCAAGTCAGAGGTGGCGAAACCCGACAGGACTATAAAG
ATACCAGGCGTTTCCCCCTGGAAGCTCCCTCGTGCGCTCTCCTGTTCCGACCCTGCCGCTTACCGGATAC
CTGTCCGCCTTTCTCCCTTCGGGAAGCGTGGCGCTTTCTCATAGCTCACGCTGTAGGTATCTCAGTTCGG
TGTAGGTCGTTCGCTCCAAGCTGGGCTGTGTGCACGAACCCCCCGTTCAGCCCGACCGCTGCGCCTTATC
CGGTAACTATCGTCTTGAGTCCAACCCGGTAAGACACGACTTATCGCCACTGGCAGCAGCCACTGGTAAC
AGGATTAGCAGAGCGAGGTATGTAGGCGGTGCTACAGAGTTCTTGAAGTGGTGGCCTAACTACGGCTACA
CTAGAAGAACAGTATTTGGTATCTGCGCTCTGCTGAAGCCAGTTACCTTCGGAAAAAGAGTTGGTAGCTC
TTGATCCGGCAAACAAACCACCGCTGGTAGCGGTGGTTTTTTTGTTTGCAAGCAGCAGATTACGCGCAGA
AAAAAAGGATCTCAAGAAGATCCTTTGATCTTTTCTACGGGGTCTGACGCTCTATTCAACAAAGCCGCCG
TCCCGTCAAGTCAGCGTAAATGGGTAGGGGGCTTCAAATCGTCCTCGTGATACCAATTCGGAGCCTGCTT
TTTTGTACAAACTTGTTGATAATGGCAATTCAAGGATCTTCACCTAGATCCTTTTAAATTAAAAATGAAG
TTTTAAATCAATCTAAAGTATATATGAGTAAACTTGGTCTGACAGTTACCAATGCTTAATCAGTGAGGCA
CCTATCTCAGCGATCTGTCTATTTCGTTCATCCATAGTTGCCTGACTCCCCGTCGTGTAGATAACTACGA
TACGGGAGGGCTTACCATCTGGCCCCAGTGCTGCAATGATACCGCGAGAGCCACGCTCACCGGCTCCAGA
TTTATCAGCAATAAACCAGCCAGCCGGAAGGGCCGAGCGCAGAAGTGGTCCTGCAACTTTATCCGCCTCC
ATCCAGTCTATTAATTGTTGCCGGGAAGCTAGAGTAAGTAGTTCGCCAGTTAATAGTTTGCGCAACGTTG
TTGCCATTGCTACAGGCATCGTGGTGTCACGCTCGTCGTTTGGTATGGCTTCATTCAGCTCCGGTTCCCA
ACGATCAAGGCGAGTTACATGATCCCCCATGTTGTGCAAAAAAGCGGTTAGCTCCTTCGGTCCTCCGATC
GTTGTCAGAAGTAAGTTGGCCGCAGTGTTATCACTCATGGTTATGGCAGCACTGCATAATTCTCTTACTG
TCATGCCATCCGTAAGATGCTTTTCTGTGACTGGTGAGTACTCAACCAAGTCATTCTGAGAATAGTGTAT
GCGGCGACCGAGTTGCTCTTGCCCGGCGTCAATACGGGATAATACCGCGCCACATAGCAGAACTTTAAAA
GTGCTCATCATTGGAAAACGTTCTTCGGGGCGAAAACTCTCAAGGATCTTACCGCTGTTGAGATCCAGTT
CGATGTAACCCACTCGTGCACCCAACTGATCTTCAGCATCTTTTACTTTCACCAGCGTTTCTGGGTGAGC
AAAAACAGGAAGGCAAAATGCCGCAAAAAAGGGAATAAGGGCGACACGGAAATGTTGAATACTCATACTC
TTCCTTTTTCAATATTATTGAAGCATTTATCAGGGTTATTGTCTCATGAGCGGATACATATTTGAATGTA
TTTAGAAAAATAAACAAATAGGGGTTCCGCGCACATTTCCCCGAAAAGTGCCAGATACCTGAAACAAAAC
CCATCGTACGGCCAAGGAAGTCTCCAATAACTGTGATCCACCACAAGCGCCAGGGTTTTCCCAGTCACGA
CGTTGTAAAACGACGGCCAGTCATGCATAATCCGCACGCATCTGGAATAAGGAAGTGCCATTCCGCCTGA
CCTAAGTGCTTTTCGAGATCGCCAAACCGGAGAACGATCAGGAGAATGATGAGTCGCCACAGGAGTCGGC
AAGATACGTGCGTTATAGATTTGCTCCAAACTTTTTGAAACTCAAAACGGTCGGAGCAACTGTGGAATTC
AAAGTAGGAGACATCCCAATCCATCATTTCCGAATGATCGAACGTCACTTCTTCAAAGATCGCCTTCTGA
AGTGTTTTGACTTTGAATTCGGATTCTGTATTCCGAATTCACGAAACAACTGTGAACATATCTATGAGTT
CCCTCAACTCTCTCAACAACTCAGTGAGTCATTATTCTAAAAAGTACAATTCAAAAGACTAATCTCTTTT
TCAGTGGACGACATGATCAACAATCCAAACGAGACTCGTTCTGACAGCTTCTATTTCGTCGATAACAAAC
TCGTCATGCACAACAAAGCCGACTACTCATATGATGCATAAATCTTCATTGTTGAGTTTATCTTGTTGAT
TTTTGAATAAATTATCAACTCTTTACTTTTTAATGGGTTATGAAATAAATAAACATTGAAAACTGATAAA
CAACGTTCATCTCTATAACTTCGTATAGCATACATTATACGAA
